Addgene plasmid #80893: pcDNA3-Smad7
Purpose: mammalian expression of Smad7
Depositing lab: Aristidis Moustakas.
Backbone
  Vector backbone: pcDNA3
  Vector type: Mammalian Expression
Growth in bacteria
  Bacterial resistance: Ampicillin, 100 μg/mL
  Growth temperature: 37°C
  Growth strain: DH5alpha
  Copy number: High Copy
Gene/Insert
  Gene/Insert name: Smad7 (alt name: SMAD family member 7)
  Species: M. musculus (mouse)
  Mutation: aa 2-426
  Entrez Gene: Smad7 (a.k.a. Madh7)
  Promoter: CMV
  Tag / fusion protein: Flag (N terminal on backbone)
  Cloning method: Restriction Enzyme; 5′ cloning site EcoRI (not destroyed); 3′ cloning site XhoI (not destroyed)
  Sequencing primers: 5′ CMV-F; 3′ BGH-rev
Terms and licenses: Academic/Nonprofit Terms; Industry Terms: Not Available to Industry
How to cite: pcDNA3-Smad7 was a gift from Aristidis Moustakas (Addgene plasmid # 80893 ; http://n2t.net/addgene:80893 ; RRID:Addgene_80893)
