[The description below was written by a language model from this plasmid's Addgene catalogue record.]
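Description:
pcDNA3-Smad7 is a mammalian expression plasmid built on the pcDNA3 backbone and designed to produce mouse Smad7 (SMAD family member 7, also known as Madh7) in transfected cells. It is propagated in E. coli as a high-copy plasmid under ampicillin selection. No feature table accompanies the record, so other backbone elements are not itemised. The use of a BGH reverse sequencing primer is consistent with the bovine growth hormone polyadenylation signal that normally sits downstream of the cloning site in pcDNA3. Any mammalian selection marker is not stated in the record.

The insert encodes amino acids 2–426 of mouse Smad7, that is, the coding sequence without its own initiator methionine. It was cloned between EcoRI and XhoI sites, both of which remain intact, so the insert can be excised or transferred. Translation instead begins in an N-terminal Flag epitope supplied by the backbone, giving a Flag-Smad7 fusion that can be detected or immunoprecipitated with anti-Flag antibodies. Transcription is driven by the CMV immediate-early promoter, which gives strong constitutive expression in most mammalian cell lines.

Smad7 is generally known as an inhibitory Smad that antagonises TGF-β family signalling. The record gives the purpose only as mammalian expression of Smad7, but a construct of this kind is suited to overexpression experiments on that pathway, such as testing the effect of Smad7 on receptor signalling or mapping its protein interactions through the Flag tag.
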