>Addgene plasmid #80893 | pcDNA3-Smad7 | addgene partial sequence | sequence record 157828 | CMV-F 5'-CGCAAATGGGCGGTAGGCGTG-3'
ACTAGAGAACCCACTGCTTACTGGCTTATCGAAATTAATACGACTCACTATAGGGAGACCCAAGCTTGGT
ACCGAGCTCGGATCCACCGCCATGGACTACAAGGACGATGATGACAAGGGCGAATTCGGGTTCAGGACCA
AACGATCTGCGCTCGTCCGGCGTCTCTGGAGGAGCCGTGCGCCCGGCGGCGAGGACGAGGAGGAGGGCGT
GGGGGGTGGCGGCGGAGGAGGCGAGCTGCGGGGAGAAGGGGCGACGGACGGCCGGGCTTATGGGGCTGGT
GGCGGCGGTGCGGGCAGGGCTGGCTGCTGCCTGGGCAAGGCAGTCCGAGGTGCCAAAGGTCACCACCATC
CCCATCCCCCAACCTCGGGTGCCGGGGCGGCCGGGGGCGCCGAGGCGGATCTGAAGGCGCTCACGCACTC
GGTGCTCAAGAAACTCAAGGAGCGGCAGCTGGAGCTGCTGCTTCAGGCCGTGGAGTCCCGCGGCGGTACG
CGCACCGCGTGCCTCCTGCTGCCCGGCCGCCTGGACTGCAGGCTGGGCCCGGGGGCGCCCGCCAGCGCGC
AGCCCGCGCAGCCGCCCTCGTCCTACTCGCTCCCCCTCCTGCTGTGCAAAGTGTTCAGGTGGCCGGATCT
CAGGCATTCCTCGGAAGTCAAGAGGCTGTGTTGCTGTGAATCTTACGGGAAGATCAACCCCGAGCTGGTG
TGCTGCAACCCCCATCACCTTAGTCGACTCTGTGAACTAGAGTCTCCCCCTCCTCCTTACTCCAGATACC
CAATGGATTTTCTCAAACCAACTGCAGGCTGTCCAGATGCTGTACCTTCCTCCGCGGAAACC
