>Addgene plasmid #80893 | pcDNA3-Smad7 | addgene partial sequence | sequence record 157831 | BGH-rev 5'-TAGAAGGCACAGTCGAGG-3'
ATGCATGCTCGAGTCACGATCCGCCCTGTCCTCTTCTCCCCACCACACGACCGACTACCGGCTGTTGAAG
ATGACCTCCAGCCAGCACGGGCAGCTGCTGATGAACTGGCGGGTGTAGCACTGGCCCCAGCCCTTCACAA
AGCTGATCTGCACGGTGAAACCCGTCCATGGTTGCTGCATGAACTCGTGGTCATTGGGCCGCTGCAGGCT
GTAGGCTTTCTCATAGTCAAAAGCCTTGATGGAGAAACCAGGGAACACTTTGTGCACCAACAGCGTCCTG
GAGTCCGGGTTGTCCAGTGTGGCGGACTTGATGAAGATGGGGTAACTGCTGCGGTTGTAAACCCACACGC
CATCCACTTCCCGCGTCAGCTGGATGCCACAGCCGATCTTGCTCCGCACTTTCTGTACCAGCTGACTCTT
GTTGTCCGAATTGAGCTGTCCGAGGCAAAAGCCATTCCCCTGAGGTAGATCATAGAAGATATCCAGGGAG
GGCTCTTGGACACAGTAGAGCCTCCCCACGCGAGTCTTCTCCTCCCAGTATGCCACCACGCACCAGTGTG
ACCGATCCCCAGGCTCCAGAAGAAGTTGGGAATCTGAAAGCCCCCCAGGGGCCAGATAATTCGTTCCCCC
GGTTTCCGCGGAGGAAGGTACAGCATCTGGACAGCCTGCAGTTGGTTTGAGAAAATCCATTGGGTATCTG
GAGTAAGGAGGAGGGGGAGACTCTAGTTCACAGAGTCGACTAAGGTGATGGGGGTTGCAGCACACCAGCT
CGGGGTTGATCTTCCCGTAAGATTCACAGCAACACAGCCTCTTGACTTCCGAGGAATGCCTGAGATCCGG
CCACCTGAACACTTTGCACAGCAGGAG
